>Addgene plasmid #143059 | TFORF0647 | addgene full sequence | sequence record 399022 | Addgene NGS Result
TTAATGTAGTCTTATGCAATACTCTTGTAGTCTTGCAACATGGTAACGATGAGTTAGCAACATGCCTTAC
AAGGAGAGAAAAAGCACCGTGCATGCCGATTGGTGGAAGTAAGGTGGTACGATCGTGCCTTATTAGGAAG
GCAACAGACGGGTCTGACATGGATTGGACGAACCACTGAATTGCCGCATTGCAGAGATATTGTATTTAAG
TGCCTAGCTCGATACATAAACGGGTCTCTCTGGTTAGACCAGATCTGAGCCTGGGAGCTCTCTGGCTAAC
TAGGGAACCCACTGCTTAAGCCTCAATAAAGCTTGCCTTGAGTGCTTCAAGTAGTGTGTGCCCGTCTGTT
GTGTGACTCTGGTAACTAGAGATCCCTCAGACCCTTTTAGTCAGTGTGGAAAATCTCTAGCAGTGGCGCC
CGAACAGGGACTTGAAAGCGAAAGGGAAACCAGAGGAGCTCTCTCGACGCAGGACTCGGCTTGCTGAAGC
GCGCACGGCAAGAGGCGAGGGGCGGCGACTGGTGAGTACGCCAAAAATTTTGACTAGCGGAGGCTAGAAG
GAGAGAGATGGGTGCGAGAGCGTCAGTATTAAGCGGGGGAGAATTAGATCGCGATGGGAAAAAATTCGGT
TAAGGCCAGGGGGAAAGAAAAAATATAAATTAAAACATATAGTATGGGCAAGCAGGGAGCTAGAACGATT
CGCAGTTAATCCTGGCCTGTTAGAAACATCAGAAGGCTGTAGACAAATACTGGGACAGCTACAACCATCC
CTTCAGACAGGATCAGAAGAACTTAGATCATTATATAATACAGTAGCAACCCTCTATTGTGTGCATCAAA
GGATAGAGATAAAAGACACCAAGGAAGCTTTAGACAAGATAGAGGAAGAGCAAAACAAAAGTAAGACCAC
CGCACAGCAAGCGGCCGCTGATCTTCAGACCTGGAGGAGGAGATATGAGGGACAATTGGAGAAGTGAATT
ATATAAATATAAAGTAGTAAAAATTGAACCATTAGGAGTAGCACCCACCAAGGCAAAGAGAAGAGTGGTG
CAGAGAGAAAAAAGAGCAGTGGGAATAGGAGCTTTGTTCCTTGGGTTCTTGGGAGCAGCAGGAAGCACTA
TGGGCGCAGCGTCAATGACGCTGACGGTACAGGCCAGACAATTATTGTCTGGTATAGTGCAGCAGCAGAA
CAATTTGCTGAGGGCTATTGAGGCGCAACAGCATCTGTTGCAACTCACAGTCTGGGGCATCAAGCAGCTC
CAGGCAAGAATCCTGGCTGTGGAAAGATACCTAAAGGATCAACAGCTCCTGGGGATTTGGGGTTGCTCTG
GAAAACTCATTTGCACCACTGCTGTGCCTTGGAATGCTAGTTGGAGTAATAAATCTCTGGAACAGATTTG
GAATCACACGACCTGGATGGAGTGGGACAGAGAAATTAACAATTACACAAGCTTAATACACTCCTTAATT
GAAGAATCGCAAAACCAGCAAGAAAAGAATGAACAAGAATTATTGGAATTAGATAAATGGGCAAGTTTGT
GGAATTGGTTTAACATAACAAATTGGCTGTGGTATATAAAATTATTCATAATGATAGTAGGAGGCTTGGT
AGGTTTAAGAATAGTTTTTGCTGTACTTTCTATAGTGAATAGAGTTAGGCAGGGATATTCACCATTATCG
TTTCAGACCCACCTCCCAACCCCGAGGGGACCCATGCATTGCATCTCAATTAGTCAGCAACCAGGTGTGG
AAAGTCCCCAGGCTCCCCAGCAGGCAGAAGTATGCAAAGCATGCGTCTCAATTAGTCAGCAACCATAGTC
CCGCCCCTAACTCCGCCCATCCCGCCCCTAACTCCGCCCAGTTCCGCCCATTCTCCGCCCCATGGCTGAC
TAATTTTTTTTATTTATGCAGAGGCCGAGGCCGCCTCGGCCTCTGAGCTATTCCAGAAGTAGTGAGGAGG
CTTTTTTGGAGGCCTAGGCTTTTGCAAAAAGCTTTCTAGAGGTACCACCGGAGCTTACCATGACCGAGTA
CAAGCCCACGGTGCGCCTCGCCACCCGCGACGACGTCCCCAGGGCCGTACGCACCCTCGCCGCCGCGTTC
GCCGACTACCCCGCCACGCGCCACACCGTCGATCCGGACCGCCACATCGAGCGGGTCACCGAGCTGCAAG
AACTCTTCCTCACGCGCGTCGGGCTCGACATCGGCAAGGTGTGGGTCGCGGACGACGGCGCCGCCGTGGC
GGTCTGGACCACGCCGGAGAGCGTCGAAGCGGGGGCGGTGTTCGCCGAGATCGGCCCGCGCATGGCCGAG
TTGAGCGGTTCCCGGCTGGCCGCGCAGCAACAGATGGAAGGCCTCCTGGCGCCGCACCGGCCCAAGGAGC
CCGCGTGGTTCCTGGCCACCGTCGGCGTCTCGCCCGACCACCAGGGCAAGGGTCTGGGCAGCGCCGTCGT
GCTCCCCGGAGTGGAGGCGGCCGAGCGCGCCGGGGTGCCCGCCTTCCTGGAGACCTCCGCGCCCCGCAAC
CTCCCCTTCTACGAGCGGCTCGGCTTCACCGTCACCGCCGACGTCGAGGTGCCCGAAGGACCGCGCACCT
GGTGCATGACCCGCAAGCCCGGTGCCAGTTAACGAATTCTAGATCTTGAGACAAATGGCAGTATTCATCC
ACAATTTTAAAAGAAAAGGGGGGATTGGGGGGTACAGTGCAGGGGAAAGAATAGTAGACATAATAGCAAC
AGACATACAAACTAAAGAATTACAAAAACAAATTACAAAAATTCAAAATTTTCGGGTTTATTACAGGGAC
AGCAGAGATCCACTTTGGCGCCGGCTCGAGGCCTGCAGGTGCAAAGATGGATAAAGTTTTAAACAGAGAG
GAATCTTTGCAGCTAATGGACCTTCTAGGTCTTGAAAGGAGTGGGAATTGGCTCCGGTGCCCGTCAGTGG
GCAGAGCGCACATCGCCCACAGTCCCCGAGAAGTTGGGGGGAGGGGTCGGCAATTGAACCGGTGCCTAGA
GAAGGTGGCGCGGGGTAAACTGGGAAAGTGATGTCGTGTACTGGCTCCGCCTTTTTCCCGAGGGTGGGGG
AGAACCGTATATAAGTGCAGTAGTCGCCGTGAACGTTCTTTTTCGCAACGGGTTTGCCGCCAGAACACAG
GTAAGTGCCGTGTGTGGTTCCCGCGGGCCTGGCCTCTTTACGGGTTATGGCCCTTGCGTGCCTTGAATTA
CTTCCACCTGGCTGCAGTACGTGATTCTTGATCCCGAGCTTCGGGTTGGAAGTGGGTGGGAGAGTTCGAG
GCCTTGCGCTTAAGGAGCCCCTTCGCCTCGTGCTTGAGTTGAGGCCTGGCCTGGGCGCTGGGGCCGCCGC
GTGCGAATCTGGTGGCACCTTCGCGCCTGTCTCGCTGCTTTCGATAAGTCTCTAGCCATTTAAAATTTTT
GATGACCTGCTGCGACGCTTTTTTTCTGGCAAGATAGTCTTGTAAATGCGGGCCAAGATCTGCACACTGG
TATTTCGGTTTTTGGGGCCGCGGGCGGCGACGGGGCCCGTGCGTCCCAGCGCACATGTTCGGCGAGGCGG
GGCCTGCGAGCGCGGCCACCGAGAATCGGACGGGGGTAGTCTCAAGCTGGCCGGCCTGCTCTGGTGCCTG
GCCTCGCGCCGCCGTGTATCGCCCCGCCCTGGGCGGCAAGGCTGGCCCGGTCGGCACCAGTTGCGTGAGC
GGAAAGATGGCCGCTTCCCGGCCCTGCTGCAGGGAGCTCAAAATGGAGGACGCGGCGCTCGGGAGAGCGG
GCGGGTGAGTCACCCACACAAAGGAAAAGGGCCTTTCCGTCCTCAGCCGTCGCTTCATGTGACTCCACGG
AGTACCGGGCGCCGTCCAGGCACCTCGATTAGTTCTCGAGCTTTTGGAGTACGTCGTCTTTAGGTTGGGG
GGAGGGGTTTTATGCGATGGAGTTTCCCCACACTGAGTGGGTGGAGACTGAAGTTAGGCCAGCTTGGCAC
TTGATGTAATTCTCCTTGGAATTTGCCCTTTTTGAGTTTGGATCTTGGTTCATTCTCAAGCCTCAGACAG
TGGTTCAAAGTTTTTTTCTTCCATTTCAGGTGTCGTGAGGCTAGCACCGCCACCATGGCCAGTAGGGAAG
ATGAGCTGAGGAACTGTGTGGTATGTGGGGACCAAGCCACAGGCTACCACTTTAATGCGCTGACTTGTGA
GGGCTGCAAGGGTTTCTTCAGGAGAACAGTCAGCAAAAGCATTGGTCCCACCTGCCCCTTTGCTGGAAGC
TGTGAAGTCAGCAAGACTCAGAGGCGCCACTGCCCAGCCTGCAGGTTGCAGAAGTGCTTAGATGCTGGCA
TGAGGAAAGACATGATACTGTCGGCAGAAGCCCTGGCATTGCGGCGAGCAAAGCAGGCCCAGCGGCGGGC
ACAGCAAACACCTGTGCAACTGAGTAAGGAGCAAGAAGAGCTGATCCGGACACTCCTGGGGGCCCACACC
CGCCACATGGGCACCATGTTTGAACAGTTTGTGCAGTTTAGGCCTCCAGCTCATCTGTTCATCCATCACC
AGCCCTTGCCCACCCTGGCCCCTGTGCTGCCTCTGGTCACACACTTCGCAGACATCAACACTTTCATGGT
ACTGCAAGTCATCAAGTTTACTAAGGACCTGCCCGTCTTCCGTTCCCTGCCCATTGAAGACCAGATCTCC
CTTCTCAAGGGAGCAGCTGTGGAAATCTGTCACATCGTACTCAATACCACTTTCTGTCTCCAAACACAAA
ACTTCCTCTGCGGGCCTCTTCGCTACACAATTGAAGATGGAGCCCGTGTATCTCCCACAGTGGGGTTCCA
GGTAGAGTTTTTGGAGTTGCTCTTTCACTTCCATGGAACACTACGAAAACTGCAGCTCCAAGAGCCTGAG
TATGTGCTCTTGGCTGCCATGGCCCTCTTCTCTCCTGACCGACCTGGAGTTACCCAGAGAGATGAGATTG
ATCAGCTGCAAGAGGAGATGGCACTGACTCTGCAAAGCTACATCAAGGGCCAGCAGCGAAGGCCCCGGGA
TCGCTCACCTGGAACACCCTGGATACACTGGAGTGGGAAAATGCTGGGACCAAAGATTGGGCCGGGTTCA
AAGGGAGCCCAGTGGTTGCAATAGTAATGAACTAGTCCGTAACTTGAAAGTATTTCGATTTCTTGGCTTT
ATATATCTTGTGGAAAGGACGAAATTATCCATAGGTCTATGAGCTTACGCGTTAAGTCGACAATCAACCT
CTGGATTACAAAATTTGTGAAAGATTGACTGGTATTCTTAACTATGTTGCTCCTTTTACGCTATGTGGAT
ACGCTGCTTTAATGCCTTTGTATCATGCTATTGCTTCCCGTATGGCTTTCATTTTCTCCTCCTTGTATAA
ATCCTGGTTGCTGTCTCTTTATGAGGAGTTGTGGCCCGTTGTCAGGCAACGTGGCGTGGTGTGCACTGTG
TTTGCTGACGCAACCCCCACTGGTTGGGGCATTGCCACCACCTGTCAGCTCCTTTCCGGGACTTTCGCTT
TCCCCCTCCCTATTGCCACGGCGGAACTCATCGCCGCCTGCCTTGCCCGCTGCTGGACAGGGGCTCGGCT
GTTGGGCACTGACAATTCCGTGGTGTTGTCGGGGAAATCATCGTCCTTTCCTTGGCTGCTCGCCTGTGTT
GCCACCTGGATTCTGCGCGGGACGTCCTTCTGCTACGTCCCTTCGGCCCTCAATCCAGCGGACCTTCCTT
CCCGCGGCCTGCTGCCGGCTCTGCGGCCTCTTCCGCGTCTTCGCCTTCGCCCTCAGACGAGTCGGATCTC
CCTTTGGGCCGCCTCCCCGCGTCGACTTTAAGACCAATGACTTACAAGGCAGCTGTAGATCTTAGCCACT
TTTTAAAAGAAAAGGGGGGACTGGAAGGGCTAATTCACTCCCAACGAAGACAAGATCTGCTTTTTGCTTG
TACTGGGTCTCTCTGGTTAGACCAGATCTGAGCCTGGGAGCTCTCTGGCTAACTAGGGAACCCACTGCTT
AAGCCTCAATAAAGCTTGCCTTGAGTGCTTCAAGTAGTGTGTGCCCGTCTGTTGTGTGACTCTGGTAACT
AGAGATCCCTCAGACCCTTTTAGTCAGTGTGGAAAATCTCTAGCAGTACGTATAGTAGTTCATGTCATCT
TATTATTCAGTATTTATAACTTGCAAAGAAATGAATATCAGAGAGTGAGAGGAACTTGTTTATTGCAGCT
TATAATGGTTACAAATAAAGCAATAGCATCACAAATTTCACAAATAAAGCATTTTTTTCACTGCATTCTA
GTTGTGGTTTGTCCAAACTCATCAATGTATCTTATCATGTCTGGCTCTAGCTATCCCGCCCCTAACTCCG
CCCATCCCGCCCCTAACTCCGCCCAGTTCCGCCCATTCTCCGCCCCATGGCTGACTAATTTTTTTTATTT
ATGCAGAGGCCGAGGCCGCCTCGGCCTCTGAGCTATTCCAGAAGTAGTGAGGAGGCTTTTTTGGAGGCCT
AGGGACGTACCCAATTCGCCCTATAGTGAGTCGTATTACGCGCGCTCACTGGCCGTCGTTTTACAACGTC
GTGACTGGGAAAACCCTGGCGTTACCCAACTTAATCGCCTTGCAGCACATCCCCCTTTCGCCAGCTGGCG
TAATAGCGAAGAGGCCCGCACCGATCGCCCTTCCCAACAGTTGCGCAGCCTGAATGGCGAATGGG
[124 nt withheld, positions 6716-6839]
C
[91 nt withheld, positions 6841-6931]
A
[49 nt withheld, positions 6933-6981]
CCTTTGACGTTGGAGTCCACGTTCTTT
[37 nt withheld, positions 7009-7045]
ACCCTATCTCGGTCTATTCTTTTGATTTATAAGGGATTTTGCCGATTTCGGCCTATTGGTTAAAAAATGA
GCTGATTTAACAAAAATTTAACGCGAATTTTAACAAAATATTAACGCTTACAATTTAGGTGGCACTTTTC
GGGGAAATGTGCGCGGAACCCCTATTTGTTTATTTTTCTAAATACATTCAAATATGTATCCGCTCATGAG
ACAATAACCCTGATAAATGCTTCAATAATATTGAAAAAGGAAGAGTATGAGTATTCAACATTTCCGTGTC
GCCCTTATTCCCTTTTTTGCGGCATTTTGCCTTCCTGTTTTTGCTCACCCAGAAACGCTGGTGAAAGTAA
AAGATGCTGAAGATCAGTTGGGTGCACGAGTGGGTTACATCGAACTGGATCTCAACAGCGGTAAGATCCT
TGAGAGTTTTCGCCCCGAAGAACGTTTTCCAATGATGAGCACTTTTAAAGTTCTGCTATGTGGCGCGGTA
TTATCCCGTATTGACGCCGGGCAAGAGCAACTCGGTCGCCGCATACACTATTCTCAGAATGACTTGGTTG
AGTACTCACCAGTCACAGAAAAGCATCTTACGGATGGCATGACAGTAAGAGAATTATGCAGTGCTGCCAT
AACCATGAGTGATAACACTGCGGCCAACTTACTTCTGACAACGATCGGAGGACCGAAGGAGCTAACCGCT
TTTTTGCACAACATGGGGGATCATGTAACTCGCCTTGATCGTTGGGAACCGGAGCTGAATGAAGCCATAC
CAAACGACGAGCGTGACACCACGATGCCTGTAGCAATGGCAACAACGTTGCGCAAACTATTAACTGGCGA
ACTACTTACTCTAGCTTCCCGGCAACAATTAATAGACTGGATGGAGGCGGATAAAGTTGCAGGACCACTT
CTGCGCTCGGCCCTTCCGGCTGGCTGGTTTATTGCTGATAAATCTGGAGCCGGTGAGCGTGGGTCTCGCG
GTATCATTGCAGCACTGGGGCCAGATGGTAAGCCCTCCCGTATCGTAGTTATCTACACGACGGGGAGTCA
GGCAACTATGGATGAACGAAATAGACAGATCGCTGAGATAGGTGCCTCACTGATTAAGCATTGGTAACTG
TCAGACCAAGTTTACTCATATATACTTTAGATTGATTTAAAACTTCATTTTTAATTTAAAAGGATCTAGG
TGAAGATCCTTTTTGATAATCTCATGACCAAAATCCCTTAACGTGAGTTTTCGTTCCACTGAGCGTCAGA
CCCCGTAGAAAAGATCAAAGGATCTTCTTGAGATCCTTTTTTTCTGCGCGTAATCTGCTGCTTGCAAACA
AAAAAACCACCGCTACCAGCGGTGGTTTGTTTGCCGGATCAAGAGCTACCAACTCTTTTTCCGAAGGTAA
CTGGCTTCAGCAGAGCGCAGATACCAAATACTGTTCTTCTAGTGTAGCCGTAGTTAGGCCACCACTTCAA
GAACTCTGTAGCACCGCCTACATACCTCGCTCTGCTAATCCTGTTACCAGTGGCTGCTGCCAGTGGCGAT
AAGTCGTGTCTTACCGGGTTGGACTCAAGACGATAGTTACCGGATAAGGCGCAGCGGTCGGGCTGAACGG
GGGGTTCGTGCACACAGCCCAGCTTGGAGCGAACGACCTACACCGAACTGAGATACCTACAGCGTGAGCT
ATGAGAAAGCGCCACGCTTCCCGAAGGGAGAAAGGCGGACAGGTATCCGGTAAGCGGCAGGGTCGGAACA
GGAGAGCGCACGAGGGAGCTTCCAGGGGGAAACGCCTGGTATCTTTATAGTCCTGTCGGGTTTCGCCACC
TCTGACTTGAGCGTCGATTTTTGTGATGCTCGTCAGGGGGGCGGAGCCTATGGAAAAACGCCAGCAACGC
GGCCTTTTTACGGTTCCTGGCCTTTTGCTGGCCTTTTGCTCACATGTTCTTTCCTGCGTTATCCCCTGAT
TCTGTGGATAACCGTATTACCGCCTTTGAGTGAGCTGATACCGCTCGCCGCAGCCGAACGACCGAGCGCA
GCGAGTCAGTGAGCGAGGAAGCGGAAGAGCGCCCAATACGCAAACCGCCTCTCCCCGCGCGTTGGCCGAT
TCATTAATGCAGCTGGCACGACAGGTTTCCCGACTGGAAAGCGGGCAGTGAGCGCAACGCAATTAATGTG
AGTTAGCTCACTCATTAGGCACCCCAGGCTTTACACTTTATGCTTCCGGCTCGTATGTTGTGTGGAATTG
TGAGCGGATAACAATTTCACACAGGAAACAGCTATGACCATGATTACGCCAAGCGCGCAATTAACCCTCA
CTAAAGGGAACAAAAGCTGGAGCTGCAAGC
Features (pLannotate 1.2.2; 31 found; start..end, strand, type, name):
      5..231     +  promoter       RSV promoter: Rous sarcoma virus enhancer/promoter
    232..412     +  LTR            5' LTR (truncated): truncated 5' long terminal repeat (LTR) from HIV-1
    459..584     +  misc_feature   HIV-1 Ψ: packaging signal of human immunodeficiency virus type 1
    568..931     +  CDS            HIV-1 gag (fragment): gag protein from human immunodeficiency virus 1; gag
   1077..1310    +  misc_feature   RRE: The Rev response element (RRE) of HIV-1 allows for Rev-dependent mRNA export from the nucleus to the cytoplasm.
   1687..1713    +  CDS            Rev (fragment): human immunodeficiency virus 1 (HIV-1) Rev protein; rev; enhances nuclear export of unspliced and incompletely spliced viral mRNAs
   1720..1743    +  promoter       SV40 promoter (fragment): SV40 early promoter
   1744..1815    +  promoter       SV40 promoter (fragment): SV40 enhancer and early promoter
   1839..1974    +  rep_origin     SV40 ori: SV40 origin of replication
   2020..2616    +  CDS            PuroR (fragment): puromycin N-acetyltransferase; pac from Streptomyces; confers resistance to puromycin
   2665..2782    +  misc_feature   cPPT/CTS: central polypurine tract and central termination sequence of HIV-1
   2847..2913    +  CDS            small t antigen (fragment): SV40 (simian virus 40) small t antigen
   2920..4098    +  promoter       EF-1α promoter: strong constitutive promoter for human elongation factor EF-1α
   4115..5044    +  CDS            NR1I3 (fragment): NR1I3_HUMAN - Also known as CAR. Experimental evidence at protein level: Swiss-Prot protein existence level 1. Binds and transactivates the retinoic acid response elements that control expression of the retinoic acid receptor beta 2 and alcohol dehydrogenase 3 genes. Transactivates both the phenobarbital responsive element module of the human CYP2B6 gene and the CYP3A4 xenobiotic response element. From Homo sapiens (Human).
   5147..5200    +  promoter       U6 promoter (fragment): RNA polymerase III promoter for human U6 snRNA
   5242..5830    +  misc_feature   WPRE: woodchuck hepatitis virus posttranscriptional regulatory element
   5881..5900    +  misc_feature   cPPT/CTS (fragment): central polypurine tract and central termination sequence of HIV-1
   5902..6135    +  LTR            3' LTR (ΔU3): self-inactivating 3' long terminal repeat (LTR) from HIV-1
   6213..6334    +  polyA_signal   SV40 poly(A) signal: SV40 polyadenylation signal
   6374..6509    +  rep_origin     SV40 ori: SV40 origin of replication
   6530..6548    -  promoter       T7 promoter: promoter for bacteriophage T7 RNA polymerase
   6556..6711    +  CDS            lacZα (fragment): LacZα fragment of β-galactosidase; lacZ fragment
   6716..7144    +  rep_origin     f1 ori (sequence partly withheld): f1 bacteriophage origin of replication; arrow indicates direction of (+) strand synthesis
   7197..7301    +  promoter       AmpR promoter: bla
   7302..8162    +  CDS            AmpR: β-lactamase; bla; confers resistance to ampicillin, carbenicillin, and related antibiotics
   8333..8921    +  rep_origin     ori: high-copy-number ColE1/pMB1/pBR322/pUC origin of replication
   9104..9196    +  CDS            lacI (fragment): lac repressor; lacI; The lac repressor binds to the lac operator to inhibit transcription in E. coli. This inhibition can be relieved by adding lactose or isopropyl-β-D-thiogalactopyranoside (IPTG).
   9209..9230    +  protein_bind   CAP binding site: CAP binding activates transcription in the presence of cAMP. E. coli catabolite activator protein
   9245..9275    +  promoter       lac promoter: promoter for the E. coli lac operon
   9283..9299    +  protein_bind   lac operator: The lac repressor binds to the lac operator to inhibit transcription in E. coli. This inhibition can be relieved by adding lactose or isopropyl-β-D-thiogalactopyranoside (IPTG). lac repressor encoded by lacI
   9344..9362    +  promoter       T3 promoter: promoter for bacteriophage T3 RNA polymerase
