[The description below was written by a language model from this plasmid's Addgene catalogue record and pLannotate feature annotations shown in this document.]
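Description:
TFORF0647 is a lentiviral mammalian expression plasmid built on the pLX_TRC317 backbone. It belongs to a barcoded collection of transcription factor open reading frames made for overexpression screens. Its insert is human NR1I3, also known as CAR, a nuclear receptor that transactivates xenobiotic response elements such as those of CYP2B6 and CYP3A4. The ORF was made by gene synthesis, corresponds to a specific annotated transcript isoform, and is driven by the strong constitutive EF-1α promoter. A WPRE downstream of the ORF enhances transcript stability and expression. The record states that each construct in the collection carries a unique 24-bp barcode, so the transcription factor can be identified by sequencing in pooled experiments. The barcode is not annotated in the feature table. It may lie in the short region between the ORF and the WPRE, where a small U6 promoter fragment is detected, but the record does not confirm this.

The viral portion follows a third-generation, self-inactivating design. An RSV promoter fused to a truncated HIV-1 5' LTR drives genomic RNA production in packaging cells. It is followed by the Ψ packaging signal with a partial gag sequence, the RRE for Rev-dependent nuclear export, a cPPT/CTS element and a ΔU3 3' LTR. Upstream of the EF-1α cassette, an SV40 early promoter expresses puromycin N-acetyltransferase, which allows selection of transduced cells. In bacteria the plasmid is maintained through a high-copy ColE1/pUC-type origin and ampicillin resistance. It also carries an f1 origin and residual lac, T7 and T3 cloning-vector elements. The depositor warns that recombination can occur during propagation, as is common for LTR-containing plasmids. The construct is typically used to make lentivirus for individual or pooled NR1I3 overexpression, for example in directed differentiation screens.
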