Addgene plasmid #143059: TFORF0647
Purpose: Lentiviral vector for overexpressing transcription factor ORFs with unique 24-bp barcodes. Barcodes facilitate identification of transcription factors in pooled screens.
Depositing lab: Feng Zhang. Depositing organization: Broad Institute. Publication: A transcription factor atlas of directed differentiation. Joung J, Ma S, Tay T, Geiger-Schuller KR, Kirchgatterer PC, Verdine VK, Guo B, Arias-Garcia MA, Allen WE, Singh A, Kuksenko O, Abudayyeh OO, Gootenberg JS, Fu Z, Macrae RK, Buenrostro JD, Regev A, Zhang F. Cell. 2023 Jan 5;186(1):209-229.e26. doi: 10.1016/j.cell.2022.11.026. PubMed 36608654.
Backbone
  Vector backbone: pLX_TRC317
  Backbone manufacturer: Broad Institute Genetic Perturbation Platform
  Backbone size w/o insert (bp): 8264
  Vector type: Mammalian Expression, Lentiviral
  Selectable markers: Puromycin
Growth in bacteria
  Bacterial resistance: Ampicillin, 100 μg/mL
  Growth temperature: 37°C
  Growth strain: NEB Stable
  Copy number: High Copy
Gene/Insert
  Gene/Insert name: NR1I3
  Species: H. sapiens (human)
  Insert size (bp): 1121
  Entrez Gene: NR1I3 (a.k.a. CAR, CAR1, MB67)
  Promoter: EF1a
  Cloning method: Unknown
  Sequencing primers: 5′ GGGTGGAGACTGAAGTTAGGCCAG; 3′ CACATAGCGTAAAAGGAGCAACATAG
Terms and licenses: Academic/Nonprofit Terms; Industry Terms: Not Available to Industry
Depositor comments: NM_001077478,ENST00000442691 . The transcription factor ORF portion of this plasmid was synthesized by Genewiz. Please test multiple small colonies in case of plasmid recombination. To make this collection available in a timely manner, a portion of this collection was not fully sequenced by Addgene. If an Addgene verified full plasmid sequence is not available, please contact us prior to placing an order to request the full sequence.
How to cite: TFORF0647 was a gift from Feng Zhang (Addgene plasmid # 143059 ; http://n2t.net/addgene:143059 ; RRID:Addgene_143059)
