>Addgene plasmid #143059 | TFORF0647 | depositor partial sequence | sequence record 281315 | Insert
ACCGCCACCATGGCCAGTAGGGAAGATGAGCTGAGGAACTGTGTGGTATGTGGGGACCAAGCCACAGGCT
ACCACTTTAATGCGCTGACTTGTGAGGGCTGCAAGGGTTTCTTCAGGAGAACAGTCAGCAAAAGCATTGG
TCCCACCTGCCCCTTTGCTGGAAGCTGTGAAGTCAGCAAGACTCAGAGGCGCCACTGCCCAGCCTGCAGG
TTGCAGAAGTGCTTAGATGCTGGCATGAGGAAAGACATGATACTGTCGGCAGAAGCCCTGGCATTGCGGC
GAGCAAAGCAGGCCCAGCGGCGGGCACAGCAAACACCTGTGCAACTGAGTAAGGAGCAAGAAGAGCTGAT
CCGGACACTCCTGGGGGCCCACACCCGCCACATGGGCACCATGTTTGAACAGTTTGTGCAGTTTAGGCCT
CCAGCTCATCTGTTCATCCATCACCAGCCCTTGCCCACCCTGGCCCCTGTGCTGCCTCTGGTCACACACT
TCGCAGACATCAACACTTTCATGGTACTGCAAGTCATCAAGTTTACTAAGGACCTGCCCGTCTTCCGTTC
CCTGCCCATTGAAGACCAGATCTCCCTTCTCAAGGGAGCAGCTGTGGAAATCTGTCACATCGTACTCAAT
ACCACTTTCTGTCTCCAAACACAAAACTTCCTCTGCGGGCCTCTTCGCTACACAATTGAAGATGGAGCCC
GTGTATCTCCCACAGTGGGGTTCCAGGTAGAGTTTTTGGAGTTGCTCTTTCACTTCCATGGAACACTACG
AAAACTGCAGCTCCAAGAGCCTGAGTATGTGCTCTTGGCTGCCATGGCCCTCTTCTCTCCTGACCGACCT
GGAGTTACCCAGAGAGATGAGATTGATCAGCTGCAAGAGGAGATGGCACTGACTCTGCAAAGCTACATCA
AGGGCCAGCAGCGAAGGCCCCGGGATCGCTCACCTGGAACACCCTGGATACACTGGAGTGGGAAAATGCT
GGGACCAAAGATTGGGCCGGGTTCAAAGGGAGCCCAGTGGTTGCAATAGTAATGAACTAGTCCGTAACTT
GAAAGTATTTCGATTTCTTGGCTTTATATATCTTGTGGAAAGGACGAAATTATCCATAGGTCTATGAGCT
T
