>Addgene plasmid #143059 | TFORF0647 | depositor partial sequence | sequence record 281316 | Barcode
AATTATCCATAGGTCTATGAGCTT
